Addgene plasmid #168268: pET28a-TEV-TBP6.9F34MF37MF77M
Purpose: Expresses human TBP6.9 with the F34M/F37M/F77M triple mutant
Depositing lab: Joseph Wedekind. Depositing organization: University of Rochester Medical Center. Publication: Affinity and Structural Analysis of the U1A RNA Recognition Motif with Engineered Methionines to Improve Experimental Phasing. Srivastava Y, Bonn-Breach R, Chavali SS, Lippa GM, Jenkins JL, Wedekind JE. Crystals (Basel). 2021 Mar;11(3). doi: 10.3390/cryst11030273. Epub 2021 Mar 10. PubMed 33777416.
Backbone
  Vector backbone: pET28a-TEV
  Backbone manufacturer: GenScript
  Backbone size w/o insert (bp): 5400
  Total vector size (bp): 5730
  Vector type: Bacterial Expression
Growth in bacteria
  Bacterial resistance: Kanamycin, 50 μg/mL
  Growth temperature: 37°C
  Growth strain: DH5alpha
  Copy number: High Copy
Gene/Insert
  Gene/Insert name: TBP6.9 (alt names: U1A mutant; TBP6.9; U1 small nuclear ribonucleoprotein A RRM1)
  Species: H. sapiens (human), Synthetic
  Insert size (bp): 324
  Mutation: changed F34M, F37M and F77M
  Promoter: T7 promotor
  Tag / fusion protein: 6xHis tag N-terminus, TEV protease cleavage site (N terminal on insert)
  Cloning method: Restriction Enzyme; 5′ cloning site NdeI (not destroyed); 3′ cloning site XhoI (not destroyed)
  Sequencing primers: 5′ TAATACGACTCACTATAGGG; 3′ GCTAGTTATTGCTCAGCGG
Resource information
  A portion of this plasmid was derived from a plasmid made by: This is a synthetic gene cloned by fee for service from GenScript.
Terms and licenses: Academic/Nonprofit Terms; Industry Terms: Not Available to Industry
How to cite: pET28a-TEV-TBP6.9F34MF37MF77M was a gift from Joseph Wedekind (Addgene plasmid # 168268 ; http://n2t.net/addgene:168268 ; RRID:Addgene_168268)
