[The description below was written by a language model from this plasmid's Addgene catalogue record and pLannotate feature annotations shown in this document.]
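Description:
pET28a-TEV-TBP6.9F34MF37MF77M is a bacterial expression plasmid built on a pET28a backbone modified to carry a TEV protease site. It is maintained in E. coli through a ColE1/pBR322-type origin and selected with kanamycin via the aph(3')-Ia KanR gene. The annotated backbone also contains the rop gene and bom region inherited from pBR322, an f1 phage origin, and short remnant fragments of the tetracycline resistance gene. The catalogue lists the plasmid as high copy, although rop normally moderates copy number. The catalogue gives a total size of about 5.7 kb, whereas the sequenced record annotated here is 5,613 nt.

The payload is a synthetic 324 bp gene cloned between NdeI and XhoI that encodes TBP6.9, an engineered variant of the first RNA recognition motif (RRM1) of the human U1 small nuclear ribonucleoprotein A (U1A/SNRPA). It carries three phenylalanine-to-methionine substitutions: F34M, F37M and F77M. Transcription is driven by a T7 promoter with an adjacent lac operator, followed by the T7 gene 10 ribosome binding site and closed by the T7 terminator. The plasmid-borne lacI gene supplies repressor, so expression is IPTG-inducible in hosts that provide T7 RNA polymerase. The protein is made with an N-terminal 6xHis tag for metal-affinity purification, separated from the insert by a TEV cleavage site that allows tag removal. A His-tag sequence is also annotated downstream of the insert, as is usual in pET28a, but the record does not indicate that it is translated as part of the product.

According to the associated publication title, the engineered methionines are intended to improve experimental phasing in crystallography, alongside affinity and structural analysis of the U1A RRM.
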