Features (pLannotate 1.2.2; 21 found; start..end, strand, type, name):
      1..25      +  protein_bind   lac operator: The lac repressor binds to the lac operator to inhibit transcription in E. coli. This inhibition can be relieved by adding lactose or isopropyl-β-D-thiogalactopyranoside (IPTG). lac repressor encoded by lacI
     40..62      +  RBS            RBS: efficient ribosome binding site from bacteriophage T7 gene 10 (Olins and Rangwala, 1989)
     81..97      +  CDS            capTEV™ (fragment): composite tag for in vivo biotinylation, TEV protease cleavage, and 6xHis tagging
    107..127     +  CDS            capTEV™ (fragment): composite tag for in vivo biotinylation, TEV protease cleavage, and 6xHis tagging
    132..425     +  CDS            SNRPA (fragment): SNRPA_HUMAN - Experimental evidence at protein level: Swiss-Prot protein existence level 1. Component of the spliceosomal U1 snRNP, which is essential for recognition of the pre-mRNA 5' splice-site and the subsequent assembly of the spliceosome. U1 snRNP is the first snRNP to interact with pre-mRNA. This interaction is required for the subsequent binding of U2 snRNP and the U4/U6/U5 tri-snRNP. SNRPA binds stem loop II of U1 snRNA. In a snRNP-free form (SF-A) may be involved in coupled pre-mRNA splicing and polyadenylation process. May bind preferentially to the 5'-UGCAC-3' motif on RNAs. From
    459..476     +  CDS            9xHis (fragment): 9xHis affinity tag
    486..535     +  CDS            SET1 (fragment): solubility-enhancement tag derived from T7 phage gene 10B
    543..590     +  terminator     T7 terminator: transcription terminator for bacteriophage T7 RNA polymerase
    627..1055    +  rep_origin     f1 ori (sequence partly withheld): f1 bacteriophage origin of replication; arrow indicates direction of (+) strand synthesis
   1108..1165    +  promoter       AmpR promoter (fragment): bla
   1174..1989    -  CDS            KanR: aminoglycoside phosphotransferase; aph(3')-Ia; confers resistance to kanamycin in bacteria or G418 (Geneticin®) in eukaryotes
   2111..2699    +  rep_origin     ori: high-copy-number ColE1/pMB1/pBR322/pUC origin of replication
   2885..3024    -  misc_feature   bom: basis of mobility region from pBR322
   3126..3317    -  CDS            rop: Rop protein, which maintains plasmids at low copy number; rop
   3334..3714    +  CDS            YPB1_ECOLX: Protein predicted: Swiss-Prot protein existence level 4. From Escherichia coli.
   3786..4077    -  CDS            TcR (fragment): tetracycline efflux protein; tet; confers resistance to tetracycline
   4092..4113    -  protein_bind   CAP binding site: CAP binding activates transcription in the presence of cAMP. E. coli catabolite activator protein
   4126..5208    -  CDS            lacI: lac repressor; lacI; The lac repressor binds to the lac operator to inhibit transcription in E. coli. This inhibition can be relieved by adding lactose or isopropyl-β-D-thiogalactopyranoside (IPTG).
   5209..5286    -  promoter       lacI promoter: lacI
   5294..5573    -  CDS            TcR (fragment): tetracycline efflux protein; tet; confers resistance to tetracycline
   5595..5613    +  promoter       T7 promoter: promoter for bacteriophage T7 RNA polymerase
>Addgene plasmid #168268 | pET28a-TEV-TBP6.9F34MF37MF77M | addgene full sequence | sequence record 330608 | Addgene NGS Result
GGAATTGTGAGCGGATAACAATTCCCCTCTAGAAATAATTTTGTTTAACTTTAAGAAGGAGATATACCAT
GGGCAGCAGCCATCATCATCATCATCACAGCAGCGGCGAGAATCTTTATTTTCAGGGCCATATGGCAGTT
CCCGAGACCCGCCCTAACCACACTATTTATATCAACAACCTCAATTCGAAGATCAAGAAGGATGAGCTAA
AAAAGTCCCTGCACGCCATCATGTCCCGGATGGGCCAGATCCTGGATATCCTGGTACCGCGGCGCCGTAC
GCCGAGGGGCCAGGCCTTTGTCATCTTCAAGGAGGTCAGCAGCGCCACCAACGCCCTGCGCTCCATGCAG
GGTTTCCCTATGTATGACAAACCTATGCGTATCCAGTATGCCAAGACCGACAAGCGTATCCCGGCCAAGA
TGAAATGATAGGTCGACAAGCTTGCGGCCGCACTCGAGCACCACCACCACCACCACTGAGATCCGGCTGC
TAACAAAGCCCGAAAGGAAGCTGAGTTGGCTGCTGCCACCGCTGAGCAATAACTAGCATAACCCCTTGGG
GCCTCTAAACGGGTCTTGAGGGGTTTTTTGCTGAAAGGAGGAACTATATCCGGATTGGCGAATGGG
[124 nt withheld, positions 627-750]
C
[91 nt withheld, positions 752-842]
A
[49 nt withheld, positions 844-892]
CCTTTGACGTTGGAGTCCACGTTCTTT
[37 nt withheld, positions 920-956]
ACCCTATCTCGGTCTATTCTTTTGATTTATAAGGGATTTTGCCGATTTCGGCCTATTGGTTAAAAAATGA
GCTGATTTAACAAAAATTTAACGCGAATTTTAACAAAATATTAACGCTTACAATTTAGGTGGCACTTTTC
GGGGAAATGTGCGCGGAACCCCTATTTGTTTATTTTTCTAAATACATTCAAATATGTATCCGCTCATGAA
TTAATTCTTAGAAAAACTCATCGAGCATCAAATGAAACTGCAATTTATTCATATCAGGATTATCAATACC
ATATTTTTGAAAAAGCCGTTTCTGTAATGAAGGAGAAAACTCACCGAGGCAGTTCCATAGGATGGCAAGA
TCCTGGTATCGGTCTGCGATTCCGACTCGTCCAACATCAATACAACCTATTAATTTCCCCTCGTCAAAAA
TAAGGTTATCAAGTGAGAAATCACCATGAGTGACGACTGAATCCGGTGAGAATGGCAAAAGTTTATGCAT
TTCTTTCCAGACTTGTTCAACAGGCCAGCCATTACGCTCGTCATCAAAATCACTCGCATCAACCAAACCG
TTATTCATTCGTGATTGCGCCTGAGCGAGACGAAATACGCGATCGCTGTTAAAAGGACAATTACAAACAG
GAATCGAATGCAACCGGCGCAGGAACACTGCCAGCGCATCAACAATATTTTCACCTGAATCAGGATATTC
TTCTAATACCTGGAATGCTGTTTTCCCGGGGATCGCAGTGGTGAGTAACCATGCATCATCAGGAGTACGG
ATAAAATGCTTGATGGTCGGAAGAGGCATAAATTCCGTCAGCCAGTTTAGTCTGACCATCTCATCTGTAA
CATCATTGGCAACGCTACCTTTGCCATGTTTCAGAAACAACTCTGGCGCATCGGGCTTCCCATACAATCG
ATAGATTGTCGCACCTGATTGCCCGACATTATCGCGAGCCCATTTATACCCATATAAATCAGCATCCATG
TTGGAATTTAATCGCGGCCTAGAGCAAGACGTTTCCCGTTGAATATGGCTCATAACACCCCTTGTATTAC
TGTTTATGTAAGCAGACAGTTTTATTGTTCATGACCAAAATCCCTTAACGTGAGTTTTCGTTCCACTGAG
CGTCAGACCCCGTAGAAAAGATCAAAGGATCTTCTTGAGATCCTTTTTTTCTGCGCGTAATCTGCTGCTT
GCAAACAAAAAAACCACCGCTACCAGCGGTGGTTTGTTTGCCGGATCAAGAGCTACCAACTCTTTTTCCG
AAGGTAACTGGCTTCAGCAGAGCGCAGATACCAAATACTGTCCTTCTAGTGTAGCCGTAGTTAGGCCACC
ACTTCAAGAACTCTGTAGCACCGCCTACATACCTCGCTCTGCTAATCCTGTTACCAGTGGCTGCTGCCAG
TGGCGATAAGTCGTGTCTTACCGGGTTGGACTCAAGACGATAGTTACCGGATAAGGCGCAGCGGTCGGGC
TGAACGGGGGGTTCGTGCACACAGCCCAGCTTGGAGCGAACGACCTACACCGAACTGAGATACCTACAGC
GTGAGCTATGAGAAAGCGCCACGCTTCCCGAAGGGAGAAAGGCGGACAGGTATCCGGTAAGCGGCAGGGT
CGGAACAGGAGAGCGCACGAGGGAGCTTCCAGGGGGAAACGCCTGGTATCTTTATAGTCCTGTCGGGTTT
CGCCACCTCTGACTTGAGCGTCGATTTTTGTGATGCTCGTCAGGGGGGCGGAGCCTATGGAAAAACGCCA
GCAACGCGGCCTTTTTACGGTTCCTGGCCTTTTGCTGGCCTTTTGCTCACATGTTCTTTCCTGCGTTATC
CCCTGATTCTGTGGATAACCGTATTACCGCCTTTGAGTGAGCTGATACCGCTCGCCGCAGCCGAACGACC
GAGCGCAGCGAGTCAGTGAGCGAGGAAGCGGAAGAGCGCCTGATGCGGTATTTTCTCCTTACGCATCTGT
GCGGTATTTCACACCGCAATGGTGCACTCTCAGTACAATCTGCTCTGATGCCGCATAGTTAAGCCAGTAT
ACACTCCGCTATCGCTACGTGACTGGGTCATGGCTGCGCCCCGACACCCGCCAACACCCGCTGACGCGCC
CTGACGGGCTTGTCTGCTCCCGGCATCCGCTTACAGACAAGCTGTGACCGTCTCCGGGAGCTGCATGTGT
CAGAGGTTTTCACCGTCATCACCGAAACGCGCGAGGCAGCTGCGGTAAAGCTCATCAGCGTGGTCGTGAA
GCGATTCACAGATGTCTGCCTGTTCATCCGCGTCCAGCTCGTTGAGTTTCTCCAGAAGCGTTAATGTCTG
GCTTCTGATAAAGCGGGCCATGTTAAGGGCGGTTTTTTCCTGTTTGGTCACTGATGCCTCCGTGTAAGGG
GGATTTCTGTTCATGGGGGTAATGATACCGATGAAACGAGAGAGGATGCTCACGATACGGGTTACTGATG
ATGAACATGCCCGGTTACTGGAACGTTGTGAGGGTAAACAACTGGCGGTATGGATGCGGCGGGACCAGAG
AAAAATCACTCAGGGTCAATGCCAGCGCTTCGTTAATACAGATGTAGGTGTTCCACAGGGTAGCCAGCAG
CATCCTGCGATGCAGATCCGGAACATAATGGTGCAGGGCGCTGACTTCCGCGTTTCCAGACTTTACGAAA
CACGGAAACCGAAGACCATTCATGTTGTTGCTCAGGTCGCAGACGTTTTGCAGCAGCAGTCGCTTCACGT
TCGCTCGCGTATCGGTGATTCATTCTGCTAACCAGTAAGGCAACCCCGCCAGCCTAGCCGGGTCCTCAAC
GACAGGAGCACGATCATGCGCACCCGTGGGGCCGCCATGCCGGCGATAATGGCCTGCTTCTCGCCGAAAC
GTTTGGTGGCGGGACCAGTGACGAAGGCTTGAGCGAGGGCGTGCAAGATTCCGAATACCGCAAGCGACAG
GCCGATCATCGTCGCGCTCCAGCGAAAGCGGTCCTCGCCGAAAATGACCCAGAGCGCTGCCGGCACCTGT
CCTACGAGTTGCATGATAAAGAAGACAGTCATAAGTGCGGCGACGATAGTCATGCCCCGCGCCCACCGGA
AGGAGCTGACTGGGTTGAAGGCTCTCAAGGGCATCGGTCGAGATCCCGGTGCCTAATGAGTGAGCTAACT
TACATTAATTGCGTTGCGCTCACTGCCCGCTTTCCAGTCGGGAAACCTGTCGTGCCAGCTGCATTAATGA
ATCGGCCAACGCGCGGGGAGAGGCGGTTTGCGTATTGGGCGCCAGGGTGGTTTTTCTTTTCACCAGTGAG
ACGGGCAACAGCTGATTGCCCTTCACCGCCTGGCCCTGAGAGAGTTGCAGCAAGCGGTCCACGCTGGTTT
GCCCCAGCAGGCGAAAATCCTGTTTGATGGTGGTTAACGGCGGGATATAACATGAGCTGTCTTCGGTATC
GTCGTATCCCACTACCGAGATATCCGCACCAACGCGCAGCCCGGACTCGGTAATGGCGCGCATTGCGCCC
AGCGCCATCTGATCGTTGGCAACCAGCATCGCAGTGGGAACGATGCCCTCATTCAGCATTTGCATGGTTT
GTTGAAAACCGGACATGGCACTCCAGTCGCCTTCCCGTTCCGCTATCGGCTGAATTTGATTGCGAGTGAG
ATATTTATGCCAGCCAGCCAGACGCAGACGCGCCGAGACAGAACTTAATGGGCCCGCTAACAGCGCGATT
TGCTGGTGACCCAATGCGACCAGATGCTCCACGCCCAGTCGCGTACCGTCTTCATGGGAGAAAATAATAC
TGTTGATGGGTGTCTGGTCAGAGACATCAAGAAATAACGCCGGAACATTAGTGCAGGCAGCTTCCACAGC
AATGGCATCCTGGTCATCCAGCGGATAGTTAATGATCAGCCCACTGACGCGTTGCGCGAGAAGATTGTGC
ACCGCCGCTTTACAGGCTTCGACGCCGCTTCGTTCTACCATCGACACCACCACGCTGGCACCCAGTTGAT
CGGCGCGAGATTTAATCGCCGCGACAATTTGCGACGGCGCGTGCAGGGCCAGACTGGAGGTGGCAACGCC
AATCAGCAACGACTGTTTGCCCGCCAGTTGTTGTGCCACGCGGTTGGGAATGTAATTCAGCTCCGCCATC
GCCGCTTCCACTTTTTCCCGCGTTTTCGCAGAAACGTGGCTGGCCTGGTTCACCACGCGGGAAACGGTCT
GATAAGAGACACCGGCATACTCTGCGACATCGTATAACGTTACTGGTTTCACATTCACCACCCTGAATTG
ACTCTCTTCCGGGCGCTATCATGCCATACCGCGAAAGGTTTTGCGCCATTCGATGGTGTCCGGGATCTCG
ACGCTCTCCCTTATGCGACTCCTGCATTAGGAAGCAGCCCAGTAGTAGGTTGAGGCCGTTGAGCACCGCC
GCCGCAAGGAATGGTGCATGCAAGGAGATGGCGCCCAACAGTCCCCCGGCCACGGGGCCTGCCACCATAC
CCACGCCGAAACAAGCGCTCATGAGCCCGAAGTGGCGAGCCCGATCTTCCCCATCGGTGATGTCGGCGAT
ATAGGCGCCAGCAACCGCACCTGTGGCGCCGGTGATGCCGGCCACGATGCGTCCGGCGTAGAGGATCGAG
ATCTCGATCCCGCGAAATTAATACGACTCACTATAGG
