>Addgene plasmid #168268 | pET28a-TEV-TBP6.9F34MF37MF77M | depositor partial sequence | sequence record 326258 | Insert for expression was cloned between NdeI and XhoI sites
CATATGGCAGTTCCCGAGACCCGCCCTAACCACACTATTTATATCAACAACCTCAATTCGAAGATCAAGA
AGGATGAGCTAAAAAAGTCCCTGCACGCCATCATGTCCCGGATGGGCCAGATCCTGGATATCCTGGTACC
GCGGCGCCGTACGCCGAGGGGCCAGGCCTTTGTCATCTTCAAGGAGGTCAGCAGCGCCACCAACGCCCTG
CGCTCCATGCAGGGTTTCCCTATGTATGACAAACCTATGCGTATCCAGTATGCCAAGACCGACAAGCGTA
TCCCGGCCAAGATGAAATGATAGGTCGACAAGCTTGCGGCCGCACTCGAG
